>Addgene plasmid #181732 | pAG426-GAL-APP-CTF | addgene full sequence | sequence record 437192 | Addgene NGS Result
GACGAAAGGGCCTCGTGATACGCCTATTTTTATAGGTTAATGTCATGATAATAATGGTTTCTTAGTATGA
TCCAATATCAAAGGAAATGATAGCATTGAAGGATGAGACTAATCCAATTGAGGAGTGGCAGCATATAGAA
CAGCTAAAGGGTAGTGCTGAAGGAAGCATACGATACCCCGCATGGAATGGGATAATATCACAGGAGGTAC
TAGACTACCTTTCATCCTACATAAATAGACGCATATAAGTACGCATTTAAGCATAAACACGCACTATGCC
GTTCTTCTCATGTATATATATATACAGGCAACACGCAGATATAGGTGCGACGTGAACAGTGAGCTGTATG
TGCGCAGCTCGCGTTGCATTTTCGGAAGCGCTCGTTTTCGGAAACGCTTTGAAGTTCCTATTCCGAAGTT
CCTATTCTCTAGAAAGTATAGGAACTTCAGAGCGCTTTTGAAAACCAAAAGCGCTCTGAAGACGCACTTT
CAAAAAACCAAAAACGCACCGGACTGTAACGAGCTACTAAAATATTGCGAATACCGCTTCCACAAACATT
GCTCAAAAGTATCTCTTTGCTATATATCTCTGTGCTATATCCCTATATAACCTACCCATCCACCTTTCGC
TCCTTGAACTTGCATCTAAACTCGACCTCTACATTTTTTATGTTTATCTCTAGTATTACTCTTTAGACAA
AAAAATTGTAGTAAGAACTATTCATAGAGTGAATCGAAAACAATACGAAAATGTAAACATTTCCTATACG
TAGTATATAGAGACAAAATAGAAGAAACCGTTCATAATTTTCTGACCAATGAAGAATCATCAACGCTATC
ACTTTCTGTTCACAAAGTATGCGCAATCCACATCGGTATAGAATATAATCGGGGATGCCTTTATCTTGAA
AAAATGCACCCGCAGCTTCGCTAGTAATCAGTAAACGCGGGAAGTGGAGTCAGGCTTTTTTTATGGAAGA
GAAAATAGACACCAAAGTAGCCTTCTTCTAACCTTAACGGACCTACAGTGCAAAAAGTTATCAAGAGACT
GCATTATAGAGCGCACAAAGGAGAAAAAAAGTAATCTAAGATGCTTTGTTAGAAAAATAGCGCTCTCGGG
ATGCATTTTTGTAGAACAAAAAAGAAGTATAGATTCTTTGTTGGTAAAATAGCGCTCTCGCGTTGCATTT
CTGTTCTGTAAAAATGCAGCTCAGATTCTTTGTTTGAAAAATTAGCGCTCTCGCGTTGCATTTTTGTTTT
ACAAAAATGAAGCACAGATTCTTCGTTGGTAAAATAGCGCTTTCGCGTTGCATTTCTGTTCTGTAAAAAT
GCAGCTCAGATTCTTTGTTTGAAAAATTAGCGCTCTCGCGTTGCATTTTTGTTCTACAAAATGAAGCACA
GATGCTTCGTTCAGGTGGCACTTTTCGGGGAAATGTGCGCGGAACCCCTATTTGTTTATTTTTCTAAATA
CATTCAAATATGTATCCGCTCATGAGACAATAACCCTGATAAATGCTTCAATAATATTGAAAAAGGAAGA
GTATGAGTATTCAACATTTCCGTGTCGCCCTTATTCCCTTTTTTGCGGCATTTTGCCTTCCTGTTTTTGC
TCACCCAGAAACGCTGGTGAAAGTAAAAGATGCTGAAGATCAGTTGGGTGCACGAGTGGGTTACATCGAA
CTGGATCTCAACAGCGGTAAGATCCTTGAGAGTTTTCGCCCCGAAGAACGTTTTCCAATGATGAGCACTT
TTAAAGTTCTGCTATGTGGCGCGGTATTATCCCGTATTGACGCCGGGCAAGAGCAACTCGGTCGCCGCAT
ACACTATTCTCAGAATGACTTGGTTGAGTACTCACCAGTCACAGAAAAGCATCTTACGGATGGCATGACA
GTAAGAGAATTATGCAGTGCTGCCATAACCATGAGTGATAACACTGCGGCCAACTTACTTCTGACAACGA
TCGGAGGACCGAAGGAGCTAACCGCTTTTTTGCACAACATGGGGGATCATGTAACTCGCCTTGATCGTTG
GGAACCGGAGCTGAATGAAGCCATACCAAACGACGAGCGTGACACCACGATGCCTGTAGCAATGGCAACA
ACGTTGCGCAAACTATTAACTGGCGAACTACTTACTCTAGCTTCCCGGCAACAATTAATAGACTGGATGG
AGGCGGATAAAGTTGCAGGACCACTTCTGCGCTCGGCCCTTCCGGCTGGCTGGTTTATTGCTGATAAATC
TGGAGCCGGTGAGCGTGGGTCTCGCGGTATCATTGCAGCACTGGGGCCAGATGGTAAGCCCTCCCGTATC
GTAGTTATCTACACGACGGGGAGTCAGGCAACTATGGATGAACGAAATAGACAGATCGCTGAGATAGGTG
CCTCACTGATTAAGCATTGGTAACTGTCAGACCAAGTTTACTCATATATACTTTAGATTGATTTAAAACT
TCATTTTTAATTTAAAAGGATCTAGGTGAAGATCCTTTTTGATAATCTCATGACCAAAATCCCTTAACGT
GAGTTTTCGTTCCACTGAGCGTCAGACCCCGTAGAAAAGATCAAAGGATCTTCTTGAGATCCTTTTTTTC
TGCGCGTAATCTGCTGCTTGCAAACAAAAAAACCACCGCTACCAGCGGTGGTTTGTTTGCCGGATCAAGA
GCTACCAACTCTTTTTCCGAAGGTAACTGGCTTCAGCAGAGCGCAGATACCAAATACTGTTCTTCTAGTG
TAGCCGTAGTTAGGCCACCACTTCAAGAACTCTGTAGCACCGCCTACATACCTCGCTCTGCTAATCCTGT
TACCAGTGGCTGCTGCCAGTGGCGATAAGTCGTGTCTTACCGGGTTGGACTCAAGACGATAGTTACCGGA
TAAGGCGCAGCGGTCGGGCTGAACGGGGGGTTCGTGCACACAGCCCAGCTTGGAGCGAACGACCTACACC
GAACTGAGATACCTACAGCGTGAGCTATGAGAAAGCGCCACGCTTCCCGAAGGGAGAAAGGCGGACAGGT
ATCCGGTAAGCGGCAGGGTCGGAACAGGAGAGCGCACGAGGGAGCTTCCAGGGGGAAACGCCTGGTATCT
TTATAGTCCTGTCGGGTTTCGCCACCTCTGACTTGAGCGTCGATTTTTGTGATGCTCGTCAGGGGGGCGG
AGCCTATGGAAAAACGCCAGCAACGCGGCCTTTTTACGGTTCCTGGCCTTTTGCTGGCCTTTTGCTCACA
TGTTCTTTCCTGCGTTATCCCCTGATTCTGTGGATAACCGTATTACCGCCTTTGAGTGAGCTGATACCGC
TCGCCGCAGCCGAACGACCGAGCGCAGCGAGTCAGTGAGCGAGGAAGCGGAAGAGCGCCCAATACGCAAA
CCGCCTCTCCCCGCGCGTTGGCCGATTCATTAATGCAGCTGGCACGACAGGTTTCCCGACTGGAAAGCGG
GCAGTGAGCGCAACGCAATTAATGTGAGTTAGCTCACTCATTAGGCACCCCAGGCTTTACACTTTATGCT
TCCGGCTCGTATGTTGTGTGGAATTGTGAGCGGATAACAATTTCACACAGGAAACAGCTATGACCATGAT
TACGCCAAGCGCGCAATTAACCCTCACTAAAGGGAACAAAAGCTGGAGCTCTAGTACGGATTAGAAGCCG
CCGAGCGGGTGACAGCCCTCCGAAGGAAGACTCTCCTCCGTGCGTCCTCGTCTTCACCGGTCGCGTTCCT
GAAACGCAGATGTGCCTCGCGCCGCACTGCTCCGAACAATAAAGATTCTACAATACTAGCTTTTATGGTT
ATGAAGAGGAAAAATTGGCAGTAACCTGGCCCCACAAACCTTCAAATGAACGAATCAAATTAACAACCAT
AGGATGATAATGCGATTAGTTTTTTAGCCTTATTTCTGGGGTAATTAATCAGCGAAGCGATGATTTTTGA
TCTATTAACAGATATATAAATGCAAAAACTGCATAACCACTTTAACTAATACTTTCAACATTTTCGGTTT
GTATTACTTCTTATTCAAATGTAATAAAAGTATCAACAAAAAATTGTTAATATACCTCTATACTTTAACG
TCAAGGAGAAAAAACCCCGGATTCTAGAACTAGTGGATCCCCCATCACAAGTTTGTACAAAAAAGCAGGC
TACAAAATG
[126 nt withheld, positions 4140-4265]
ACAGTGATCGTCATCACCTTGGTGATGCTGAAGAAGAAACAGTACACATCCATTCATCATGGTGTGGTGG
AGGTTGACGCCGCTGTCACCCCAGAGGAGCGCCACCTGTCCAAGATGCAGCAGAACGGCTACGAAAATCC
AACCTACAAGTTCTTTGAGCAGATGCAGAACTAGAACCCAGCTTTCTTGTACAAAGTGGTGATGGGCTGC
AGGAATTCGATATCAAGCTTATCGATACCGTCGACCTCGAGTCATGTAATTAGTTATGTCACGCTTACAT
TCACGCCCTCCCCCCACATCCGCTCTAACCGAAAAGGAAGGAGTTAGACAACCTGAAGTCTAGGTCCCTA
TTTATTTTTTTATAGTTATGTTAGTATTAAGAACGTTATTTATATTTCAAATTTTTCTTTTTTTTCTGTA
CAGACGCGTGTACGCATGTAACATTATACTGAAAACCTTGCTTGAGAAGGTTTTGGGACGCTCGAAGGCT
TTAATTTGCGGCCGGTACCCAATTCGCCCTATAGTGAGTCGTATTACGCGCGCTCACTGGCCGTCGTTTT
ACAACGTCGTGACTGGGAAAACCCTGGCGTTACCCAACTTAATCGCCTTGCAGCACATCCCCCTTTCGCC
AGCTGGCGTAATAGCGAAGAGGCCCGCACCGATCGCCCTTCCCAACAGTTGCGCAGCCTGAATGGCGAAT
GG
[124 nt withheld, positions 4968-5091]
C
[91 nt withheld, positions 5093-5183]
A
[49 nt withheld, positions 5185-5233]
CCTTTGACGTTGGAGTCCACGTTCTTT
[37 nt withheld, positions 5261-5297]
ACCCTATCTCGGTCTATTCTTTTGATTTATAAGGGATTTTGCCGATTTCGGCCTATTGGTTAAAAAATGA
GCTGATTTAACAAAAATTTAACGCGAATTTTAACAAAATATTAACGCTTACAATTTCCTGATGCGGTATT
TTCTCCTTACGCATCTGTGCGGTATTTCACACCGCATAGGGTAATAACTGATATAATTAAATTGAAGCTC
TAATTTGTGAGTTTAGTATACATGCATTTACTTATAATACAGTTTTTTAGTTTTGCTGGCCGCATCTTCT
CAAATATGCTTCCCAGCCTGCTTTTCTGTAACGTTCACCCTCTACCTTAGCATCCCTTCCCTTTGCAAAT
AGTCCTCTTCCAACAATAATAATGTCAGATCCTGTAGAGACCACATCATCCACGGTTCTATACTGTTGAC
CCAATGCGTCTCCCTTGTCATCTAAACCCACACCGGGTGTCATAATCAACCAATCGTAACCTTCATCTCT
TCCACCCATGTCTCTTTGAGCAATAAAGCCGATAACAAAATCTTTGTCGCTCTTCGCAATGTCAACAGTA
CCCTTAGTATATTCTCCAGTAGATAGGGAGCCCTTGCATGACAATTCTGCTAACATCAAAAGGCCTCTAG
GTTCCTTTGTTACTTCTTCTGCCGCCTGCTTCAAACCGCTAACAATACCTGGGCCCACCACACCGTGTGC
ATTCGTAATGTCTGCCCATTCTGCTATTCTGTATACACCCGCAGAGTACTGCAATTTGACTGTATTACCA
ATGTCAGCAAATTTTCTGTCTTCGAAGAGTAAAAAATTGTACTTGGCGGATAATGCCTTTAGCGGCTTAA
CTGTGCCCTCCATGGAAAAATCAGTCAAGATATCCACATGTGTTTTTAGTAAACAAATTTTGGGACCTAA
TGCTTCAACTAACTCCAGTAATTCCTTGGTGGTACGAACATCCAATGAAGCACACAAGTTTGTTTGCTTT
TCGTGCATGATATTAAATAGCTTGGCAGCAACAGGACTAGGATGAGTAGCAGCACGTTCCTTATATGTAG
CTTTCGACATGATTTATCTTCGTTTCCTGCAGGTTTTTGTTCTGTGCAGTTGGGTTAAGAATACTGGGCA
ATTTCATGTTTCTTCAACACTACATATGCGTATATATACCAATCTAAGTCTGTGCTCCTTCCTTCGTTCT
TCCTTCTGTTCGGAGATTACCGAATCAAAAAAATTTCAAGGAAACCGAAATCAAAAAAAAGAATAAAAAA
AAAATGATGAATTGAAAAGGTGGTATGGTGCACTCTCAGTACAATCTGCTCTGATGCCGCATAGTTAAGC
CAGCCCCGACACCCGCCAACACCCGCTGACGCGCCCTGACGGGCTTGTCTGCTCCCGGCATCCGCTTACA
GACAAGCTGTGACCGTCTCCGGGAGCTGCATGTGTCAGAGGTTTTCACCGTCATCACCGAAACGCGCGA
Features (pLannotate 1.2.2; 25 found; start..end, strand, type, name):
     69..1411    +  rep_origin     2μ ori: yeast 2μ plasmid origin of replication
   1438..1542    +  promoter       AmpR promoter: bla
   1543..2403    +  CDS            AmpR: β-lactamase; bla; confers resistance to ampicillin, carbenicillin, and related antibiotics
   2574..3162    +  rep_origin     ori: high-copy-number ColE1/pMB1/pBR322/pUC origin of replication
   3345..3437    +  CDS            lacI (fragment): lac repressor; lacI; The lac repressor binds to the lac operator to inhibit transcription in E. coli. This inhibition can be relieved by adding lactose or isopropyl-β-D-thiogalactopyranoside (IPTG).
   3450..3471    +  protein_bind   CAP binding site: CAP binding activates transcription in the presence of cAMP. E. coli catabolite activator protein
   3486..3516    +  promoter       lac promoter: promoter for the E. coli lac operon
   3524..3540    +  protein_bind   lac operator: The lac repressor binds to the lac operator to inhibit transcription in E. coli. This inhibition can be relieved by adding lactose or isopropyl-β-D-thiogalactopyranoside (IPTG). lac repressor encoded by lacI
   3585..3603    +  promoter       T3 promoter: promoter for bacteriophage T3 RNA polymerase
   3627..4068    +  promoter       GAL1 promoter: S. cerevisiae GAL1; inducible promoter, regulated by Gal4
   4083..4103    +  misc_feature   MCS (fragment): pBluescript multiple cloning site
   4107..4131    +  protein_bind   attB1: mutant version of attB; recombination site for the Gateway® BP reaction BP Clonase™
   4140..4259    +  CDS            APP (sequence withheld): A4_FELCA - Experimental evidence at protein level: Swiss-Prot protein existence level 1. Functions as a cell surface receptor and performs physiological functions on the surface of neurons relevant to neurite growth, neuronal adhesion and axonogenesis. Interaction between APP molecules on neighboring cells promotes synaptogenesis. Involved in cell mobility and transcription regulation through protein-protein interactions (By similarity). Can promote transcription activation through binding to APBB1-KAT5 and inhibit Notch signaling through interaction with Numb (By similarity). Couples to apopt
   4326..4424    +  CDS            apl-1 (fragment): A4_CAEEL - Experimental evidence at protein level: Swiss-Prot protein existence level 1. Required for normal developmental progression throughout all life stages (PubMed:18262516, PubMed:22466039). Specifically required for the molt stage during all larval transitions and morphogenesis (PubMed:18262516, PubMed:17267616, PubMed:22466039). Acts with heterochronic genes, including members of the let-7 family, to regulate larval stage to adult transition (PubMed:18262516, PubMed:28933985). Acts synergistically with acn-1 in let-7 regulated postembryonic cell division of hypodermal seam cells (PubM
   4441..4465    -  protein_bind   attB2: mutant version of attB; recombination site for the Gateway® BP reaction BP Clonase™
   4469..4516    +  misc_feature   MCS (fragment): pBluescript multiple cloning site
   4517..4764    +  terminator     CYC1 terminator: S. cerevisiae CYC1; transcription terminator for CYC1
   4783..4801    -  promoter       T7 promoter: promoter for bacteriophage T7 RNA polymerase
   4809..4964    +  CDS            lacZα (fragment): LacZα fragment of β-galactosidase; lacZ fragment
   4968..5396    +  rep_origin     f1 ori (sequence partly withheld): f1 bacteriophage origin of replication; arrow indicates direction of (+) strand synthesis
   5424..5475    -  misc_feature   bom (fragment): basis of mobility region from pBR322
   5554..6357    -  CDS            URA3: orotidine-5'-phosphate decarboxylase, required for uracil biosynthesis; S. cerevisiae URA3; yeast auxotrophic marker, counterselectable with 5-fluoroorotic acid (5-FOA)
   6358..6573    -  promoter       URA3 promoter: S. cerevisiae URA3
   6581..6630    -  misc_feature   bom (fragment): basis of mobility region from pBR322
   6732..1       -  CDS            rop (fragment) (across the origin): Rop protein, which maintains plasmids at low copy number; rop
