[The description below was written by a language model from this plasmid's Addgene catalogue record and pLannotate feature annotations shown in this document.]
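Description:
pAG426-GAL-APP-CTF is a yeast expression plasmid built on the pAG426-GAL-ccdB Gateway destination backbone, an episomal shuttle vector for Saccharomyces cerevisiae. In yeast it replicates from the 2μ origin, which supports multicopy maintenance, and is selected through the URA3 auxotrophic marker under its own promoter; URA3 also permits counterselection with 5-fluoroorotic acid. In E. coli it is propagated at high copy from a ColE1/pUC-type origin with ampicillin resistance (bla). An f1 origin, flanking T3 and T7 phage promoters, and remnants of the lac promoter/operator, lacZα and multiple cloning site are carried over from the pBluescript-derived ancestry of the backbone and play no role in yeast expression.

The payload is the C-terminal fragment of human amyloid precursor protein (APP), recorded as residues 671–770. It was introduced by Gateway recombination, replacing the ccdB cassette, so the coding region sits between attB1 and attB2 sites. Transcription is driven by the GAL1 promoter, which is regulated by Gal4 and induced by galactose, and is terminated by the CYC1 terminator. The automated annotation splits the insert into two partial matches, to a feline APP entry and to the nematode homologue apl-1. These reflect conservation within the APP family rather than separate genes, and the catalogue gives the insert as human. No epitope tag or fluorescent reporter is annotated.

The stated purpose is galactose-inducible expression of APP-CTF in yeast. The record does not describe any particular downstream assay or application.
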