Addgene plasmid #181732: pAG426-GAL-APP-CTF
Purpose: Galactose inducible expression of APP-CTF
Depositing lab: Alejandro Chavez. Depositing organization: Columbia University.
Backbone
  Vector backbone: pAG426-GAL-ccdb
  Vector type: Yeast Expression
Growth in bacteria
  Bacterial resistance: Ampicillin, 100 μg/mL
  Growth temperature: 30°C
  Growth strain: NEB Stable
  Copy number: High Copy
Gene/Insert
  Gene/Insert name: APP-CTF
  Species: H. sapiens (human)
  Mutation: C-terminal fragment (aa 671-770)
  Entrez Gene: APP (a.k.a. AAA, ABETA, ABPP, AD1, APPI, CTFgamma, CVAP, PN-II, PN2, alpha-sAPP, preA4)
  Cloning method: Gateway Cloning
Terms and licenses: Academic/Nonprofit Terms; Industry Terms: Not Available to Industry
How to cite: pAG426-GAL-APP-CTF was a gift from Alejandro Chavez (Addgene plasmid # 181732 ; http://n2t.net/addgene:181732 ; RRID:Addgene_181732)
