>Addgene plasmid #181732 | pAG426-GAL-APP-CTF | depositor partial sequence | sequence record 351437 | Insert Sequence
ATG
[126 nt withheld, positions 4-129]
ACAGTGATCGTCATCACCTTGGTGATGCTGAAGAAGAAACAGTACACATCCATTCATCATGGTGTGGTGG
AGGTTGACGCCGCTGTCACCCCAGAGGAGCGCCACCTGTCCAAGATGCAGCAGAACGGCTACGAAAATCC
AACCTACAAGTTCTTTGAGCAGATGCAGAACTAG
